>Addgene plasmid #143036 | TFORF0509 | addgene full sequence | sequence record 385778 | Addgene NGS Result
GGCTCCGGTGCCCGTCAGTGGGCAGAGCGCACATCGCCCACAGTCCCCGAGAAGTTGGGGGGAGGGGTCG
GCAATTGAACCGGTGCCTAGAGAAGGTGGCGCGGGGTAAACTGGGAAAGTGATGTCGTGTACTGGCTCCG
CCTTTTTCCCGAGGGTGGGGGAGAACCGTATATAAGTGCAGTAGTCGCCGTGAACGTTCTTTTTCGCAAC
GGGTTTGCCGCCAGAACACAGGTAAGTGCCGTGTGTGGTTCCCGCGGGCCTGGCCTCTTTACGGGTTATG
GCCCTTGCGTGCCTTGAATTACTTCCACCTGGCTGCAGTACGTGATTCTTGATCCCGAGCTTCGGGTTGG
AAGTGGGTGGGAGAGTTCGAGGCCTTGCGCTTAAGGAGCCCCTTCGCCTCGTGCTTGAGTTGAGGCCTGG
CCTGGGCGCTGGGGCCGCCGCGTGCGAATCTGGTGGCACCTTCGCGCCTGTCTCGCTGCTTTCGATAAGT
CTCTAGCCATTTAAAATTTTTGATGACCTGCTGCGACGCTTTTTTTCTGGCAAGATAGTCTTGTAAATGC
GGGCCAAGATCTGCACACTGGTATTTCGGTTTTTGGGGCCGCGGGCGGCGACGGGGCCCGTGCGTCCCAG
CGCACATGTTCGGCGAGGCGGGGCCTGCGAGCGCGGCCACCGAGAATCGGACGGGGGTAGTCTCAAGCTG
GCCGGCCTGCTCTGGTGCCTGGCCTCGCGCCGCCGTGTATCGCCCCGCCCTGGGCGGCAAGGCTGGCCCG
GTCGGCACCAGTTGCGTGAGCGGAAAGATGGCCGCTTCCCGGCCCTGCTGCAGGGAGCTCAAAATGGAGG
ACGCGGCGCTCGGGAGAGCGGGCGGGTGAGTCACCCACACAAAGGAAAAGGGCCTTTCCGTCCTCAGCCG
TCGCTTCATGTGACTCCACGGAGTACCGGGCGCCGTCCAGGCACCTCGATTAGTTCTCGAGCTTTTGGAG
TACGTCGTCTTTAGGTTGGGGGGAGGGGTTTTATGCGATGGAGTTTCCCCACACTGAGTGGGTGGAGACT
GAAGTTAGGCCAGCTTGGCACTTGATGTAATTCTCCTTGGAATTTGCCCTTTTTGAGTTTGGATCTTGGT
TCATTCTCAAGCCTCAGACAGTGGTTCAAAGTTTTTTTCTTCCATTTCAGGTGTCGTGAGGCTAGCACCG
CCACCATGCCGAGGAGAAAACAGCAGGCACCCAAGCGGGCGGCAGGCTACGCCCAGGAGGAACAGCTGAA
AGAAGAGGAGGAAATAAAAGAAGAGGAGGAGGAGGAGGACAGCGGTTCAGTAGCTCAACTGCAGGGTGGC
AATGACACAGGGACGGACGAGGAGCTAGAAACGGGCCCAGAGCAAAAAGGCTGCTTCAGCTACCAGAACT
CTCCAGGAAGTCATTTGTCCAATCAGGATGCCGAGAACGAGTCTCTGCTGAGTGACGCCAGTGATCAGGT
GTCGGACATCAAGAGTGTCTGCGGCAGAGATGCCTCAGACAAGAAAGCACACACTCACGTCAGGCTTCCA
AACGAAGCACACAATTGCATGGATAAAATGACCGCTGTCTACGCCAACATCCTGTCGGATTCCTACTGGT
CAGGCCTGGGCCTTGGCTTCAAGCTGTCCAATAGTGAGAGGAGGAACTGTGACACCCGAAACGGCAGCAA
CAAGAGTGATTTTGATTGGCACCAAGACGCTCTGTCCAAAAGCCTGCAGCAGAACTTGCCTTCTCGGTCC
GTCTCGAAACCCAGCCTGTTCAGCTCGGTGCAGTTGTACCGACAGAGCAGCAAGATGTGCGGGACTGTGT
TCACAGGGGCCAGCAGATTCCGATGCCGACAGTGCAGCGCGGCCTATGACACCCTAGTCGAGCTGACTGT
GCACATGAATGAAACGGGCCACTATCAAGATGACAACCGCAAAAAGGACAAGCTCAGACCCACGAGCTAT
TCAAAGCCCAGGAAAAGGGCTTTCCAGGATATGGACAAAGAGGATGCTCAAAAGGTTCTGAAATGTATGT
TTTGTGGCGACTCCTTTGATTCCCTCCAAGATTTGAGCGTCCACATGATTAAAACAAAACATTACCAAAA
AGTGCCTTTGAAGGAGCCAGTCCCAACCATTTCCTCGAAAATGGTCACCCCGGCTAAGAAACGCGTTTTT
GATGTCAATCGGCCGTGTTCCCCCGATTCAACCACAGGATCTTTTGCAGATTCTTTTTCTTCTCAGAAGA
ACGCCAACTTGCAGTTGTCCTCCAACAACCGCTATGGCTACCAAAATGGAGCCAGCTACACCTGGCAGTT
TGAGGCCTGCAAGTCCCAGATCTTAAAGTGCATGGAGTGTGGGAGCTCCCATGACACCTTGCAGCAGCTC
ACCACCCACATGATGGTCACAGGTCACTTTCTCAAGGTCACCAGCTCTGCCTCCAAGAAAGGGAAGCAGC
TGGTATTAGACCCGTTAGCAGTGGAGAAAATGCAGTCGTTGTCTGAGGCCCCAAACAGTGATTCTCTGGC
TCCCAAGCCATCCAGTAACTCAGCATCAGATTGTACAGCCTCTACAACTGAGTTAAAGAAAGAGAGTAAA
AAAGAAAGGCCAGAGGAAACCAGCAAGGATGAGAAAGTCGTGAAAAGCGAGGACTATGAAGATCCTCTAC
AAAAACCTTTAGACCCTACAATCAAATATCAATACCTAAGGGAGGAAGACTTGGAAGATGGCTCAAAGGG
TGGAGGGGACATTTTGAAATCTTTGGAAAATACTGTCACCACAGCCATCAACAAAGCCCAAAACGGGGCC
CCCAGCTGGAGTGCCTACCCCAGCATCCACGCAGCCTACCAGCTGTCTGAGGGCACCAAGCCGCCTTTGC
CTATGGGATCCCAGGTACTGCAGATCCGGCCTAATCTCACCAACAAGCTGAGGCCCATTGCACCAAAGTG
GAAAGTGATGCCACTGGTTTCTATGCCCACACACCTGGCCCCTTACACTCAAGTCAAGAAAGAGTCAGAA
GACAAAGATGAAGCGGTGAAGGAGTGTGGGAAAGAAAGTCCCCACGAAGAGGCCTCATCTTTCAGCCACA
GTGAGGGCGATTCTTTCCGCAAAAGTGAAACACCTCCAGAAGCCAAAAAGACCGAGCTGGGTCCCCTGAA
GGAGGAGGAGAAGCTGATGAAAGAGGGCAGCGAGAAGGAGAAACCCCAGCCCCTGGAGCCCACATCTGCT
CTGAGCAATGGGTGCGCCCTCGCCAACCACGCCCCGGCCCTGCCATGCATCAACCCACTCAGCGCCCTGC
AGTCCGTCCTGAACAATCACTTGGGCAAAGCCACGGAGCCCTTGCGCTCACCTTCCTGCTCCAGCCCAAG
TTCAAGCACAATTTCCATGTTCCACAAGTCGAATCTCAATGTCATGGACAAGCCGGTCTTGAGTCCTGCC
TCCACAAGGTCAGCCAGCGTGTCCAGGCGCTACCTGTTTGAGAACAGCGATCAGCCCATTGACCTGACCA
AGTCCAAAAGCAAGAAAGCCGAGTCCTCGCAAGCACAATCTTGTATGTCCCCACCTCAGAAGCACGCTCT
GTCTGACATCGCCGACATGGTCAAAGTCCTCCCCAAAGCCACCACCCCAAAGCCAGCCTCCTCCTCCAGG
GTCCCCCCCATGAAGCTGGAAATGGATGTCAGGCGCTTTGAGGATGTCTCCAGTGAAGTCTCAACTTTGC
ATAAAAGAAAAGGCCGGCAGTCCAACTGGAATCCTCAGCATCTTCTGATTCTACAAGCCCAGTTTGCCTC
GAGCCTCTTCCAGACATCAGAGGGCAAATACCTGCTGTCTGATCTGGGCCCACAAGAGCGTATGCAAATC
TCTAAGTTTACGGGACTCTCAATGACCACTATCAGTCACTGGCTGGCCAACGTCAAGTACCAGCTTAGGA
AAACGGGCGGGACAAAATTTCTGAAAAACATGGACAAAGGCCACCCCATCTTTTATTGCAGTGACTGTGC
CTCCCAGTTCAGAACCCCTTCTACCTACATCAGTCACTTAGAATCTCACCTGGGTTTCCAAATGAAGGAC
ATGACCCGCTTGTCAGTGGACCAGCAAAGCAAGGTGGAGCAAGAGATCTCCCGGGTATCGTCGGCTCAGA
GGTCTCCAGAAACAATAGCTGCCGAAGAGGACACAGACTCTAAATTCAAGTGTAAGTTGTGCTGTCGGAC
ATTTGTGAGCAAACATGCGGTAAAACTCCACCTAAGCAAAACGCACAGCAAGTCACCCGAACACCATTCA
CAGTTTGTAACAGACGTGGATGAAGAATAGTAATGAACTAGTCCGTAACTTGAAAGTATTTCGATTTCTT
GGCTTTATATATCTTGTGGAAAGGACGAATATCACACAGATCCACAAACTGTACGCGTTAAGTCGACAAT
CAACCTCTGGATTACAAAATTTGTGAAAGATTGACTGGTATTCTTAACTATGTTGCTCCTTTTACGCTAT
GTGGATACGCTGCTTTAATGCCTTTGTATCATGCTATTGCTTCCCGTATGGCTTTCATTTTCTCCTCCTT
GTATAAATCCTGGTTGCTGTCTCTTTATGAGGAGTTGTGGCCCGTTGTCAGGCAACGTGGCGTGGTGTGC
ACTGTGTTTGCTGACGCAACCCCCACTGGTTGGGGCATTGCCACCACCTGTCAGCTCCTTTCCGGGACTT
TCGCTTTCCCCCTCCCTATTGCCACGGCGGAACTCATCGCCGCCTGCCTTGCCCGCTGCTGGACAGGGGC
TCGGCTGTTGGGCACTGACAATTCCGTGGTGTTGTCGGGGAAATCATCGTCCTTTCCTTGGCTGCTCGCC
TGTGTTGCCACCTGGATTCTGCGCGGGACGTCCTTCTGCTACGTCCCTTCGGCCCTCAATCCAGCGGACC
TTCCTTCCCGCGGCCTGCTGCCGGCTCTGCGGCCTCTTCCGCGTCTTCGCCTTCGCCCTCAGACGAGTCG
GATCTCCCTTTGGGCCGCCTCCCCGCGTCGACTTTAAGACCAATGACTTACAAGGCAGCTGTAGATCTTA
GCCACTTTTTAAAAGAAAAGGGGGGACTGGAAGGGCTAATTCACTCCCAACGAAGACAAGATCTGCTTTT
TGCTTGTACTGGGTCTCTCTGGTTAGACCAGATCTGAGCCTGGGAGCTCTCTGGCTAACTAGGGAACCCA
CTGCTTAAGCCTCAATAAAGCTTGCCTTGAGTGCTTCAAGTAGTGTGTGCCCGTCTGTTGTGTGACTCTG
GTAACTAGAGATCCCTCAGACCCTTTTAGTCAGTGTGGAAAATCTCTAGCAGTACGTATAGTAGTTCATG
TCATCTTATTATTCAGTATTTATAACTTGCAAAGAAATGAATATCAGAGAGTGAGAGGAACTTGTTTATT
GCAGCTTATAATGGTTACAAATAAAGCAATAGCATCACAAATTTCACAAATAAAGCATTTTTTTCACTGC
ATTCTAGTTGTGGTTTGTCCAAACTCATCAATGTATCTTATCATGTCTGGCTCTAGCTATCCCGCCCCTA
ACTCCGCCCATCCCGCCCCTAACTCCGCCCAGTTCCGCCCATTCTCCGCCCCATGGCTGACTAATTTTTT
TTATTTATGCAGAGGCCGAGGCCGCCTCGGCCTCTGAGCTATTCCAGAAGTAGTGAGGAGGCTTTTTTGG
AGGCCTAGGGACGTACCCAATTCGCCCTATAGTGAGTCGTATTACGCGCGCTCACTGGCCGTCGTTTTAC
AACGTCGTGACTGGGAAAACCCTGGCGTTACCCAACTTAATCGCCTTGCAGCACATCCCCCTTTCGCCAG
CTGGCGTAATAGCGAAGAGGCCCGCACCGATCGCCCTTCCCAACAGTTGCGCAGCCTGAATGGCGAATGG
G
[124 nt withheld, positions 5882-6005]
C
[91 nt withheld, positions 6007-6097]
A
[49 nt withheld, positions 6099-6147]
CCTTTGACGTTGGAGTCCACGTTCTTT
[37 nt withheld, positions 6175-6211]
ACCCTATCTCGGTCTATTCTTTTGATTTATAAGGGATTTTGCCGATTTCGGCCTATTGGTTAAAAAATGA
GCTGATTTAACAAAAATTTAACGCGAATTTTAACAAAATATTAACGCTTACAATTTAGGTGGCACTTTTC
GGGGAAATGTGCGCGGAACCCCTATTTGTTTATTTTTCTAAATACATTCAAATATGTATCCGCTCATGAG
ACAATAACCCTGATAAATGCTTCAATAATATTGAAAAAGGAAGAGTATGAGTATTCAACATTTCCGTGTC
GCCCTTATTCCCTTTTTTGCGGCATTTTGCCTTCCTGTTTTTGCTCACCCAGAAACGCTGGTGAAAGTAA
AAGATGCTGAAGATCAGTTGGGTGCACGAGTGGGTTACATCGAACTGGATCTCAACAGCGGTAAGATCCT
TGAGAGTTTTCGCCCCGAAGAACGTTTTCCAATGATGAGCACTTTTAAAGTTCTGCTATGTGGCGCGGTA
TTATCCCGTATTGACGCCGGGCAAGAGCAACTCGGTCGCCGCATACACTATTCTCAGAATGACTTGGTTG
AGTACTCACCAGTCACAGAAAAGCATCTTACGGATGGCATGACAGTAAGAGAATTATGCAGTGCTGCCAT
AACCATGAGTGATAACACTGCGGCCAACTTACTTCTGACAACGATCGGAGGACCGAAGGAGCTAACCGCT
TTTTTGCACAACATGGGGGATCATGTAACTCGCCTTGATCGTTGGGAACCGGAGCTGAATGAAGCCATAC
CAAACGACGAGCGTGACACCACGATGCCTGTAGCAATGGCAACAACGTTGCGCAAACTATTAACTGGCGA
ACTACTTACTCTAGCTTCCCGGCAACAATTAATAGACTGGATGGAGGCGGATAAAGTTGCAGGACCACTT
CTGCGCTCGGCCCTTCCGGCTGGCTGGTTTATTGCTGATAAATCTGGAGCCGGTGAGCGTGGGTCTCGCG
GTATCATTGCAGCACTGGGGCCAGATGGTAAGCCCTCCCGTATCGTAGTTATCTACACGACGGGGAGTCA
GGCAACTATGGATGAACGAAATAGACAGATCGCTGAGATAGGTGCCTCACTGATTAAGCATTGGTAACTG
TCAGACCAAGTTTACTCATATATACTTTAGATTGATTTAAAACTTCATTTTTAATTTAAAAGGATCTAGG
TGAAGATCCTTTTTGATAATCTCATGACCAAAATCCCTTAACGTGAGTTTTCGTTCCACTGAGCGTCAGA
CCCCGTAGAAAAGATCAAAGGATCTTCTTGAGATCCTTTTTTTCTGCGCGTAATCTGCTGCTTGCAAACA
AAAAAACCACCGCTACCAGCGGTGGTTTGTTTGCCGGATCAAGAGCTACCAACTCTTTTTCCGAAGGTAA
CTGGCTTCAGCAGAGCGCAGATACCAAATACTGTTCTTCTAGTGTAGCCGTAGTTAGGCCACCACTTCAA
GAACTCTGTAGCACCGCCTACATACCTCGCTCTGCTAATCCTGTTACCAGTGGCTGCTGCCAGTGGCGAT
AAGTCGTGTCTTACCGGGTTGGACTCAAGACGATAGTTACCGGATAAGGCGCAGCGGTCGGGCTGAACGG
GGGGTTCGTGCACACAGCCCAGCTTGGAGCGAACGACCTACACCGAACTGAGATACCTACAGCGTGAGCT
ATGAGAAAGCGCCACGCTTCCCGAAGGGAGAAAGGCGGACAGGTATCCGGTAAGCGGCAGGGTCGGAACA
GGAGAGCGCACGAGGGAGCTTCCAGGGGGAAACGCCTGGTATCTTTATAGTCCTGTCGGGTTTCGCCACC
TCTGACTTGAGCGTCGATTTTTGTGATGCTCGTCAGGGGGGCGGAGCCTATGGAAAAACGCCAGCAACGC
GGCCTTTTTACGGTTCCTGGCCTTTTGCTGGCCTTTTGCTCACATGTTCTTTCCTGCGTTATCCCCTGAT
TCTGTGGATAACCGTATTACCGCCTTTGAGTGAGCTGATACCGCTCGCCGCAGCCGAACGACCGAGCGCA
GCGAGTCAGTGAGCGAGGAAGCGGAAGAGCGCCCAATACGCAAACCGCCTCTCCCCGCGCGTTGGCCGAT
TCATTAATGCAGCTGGCACGACAGGTTTCCCGACTGGAAAGCGGGCAGTGAGCGCAACGCAATTAATGTG
AGTTAGCTCACTCATTAGGCACCCCAGGCTTTACACTTTATGCTTCCGGCTCGTATGTTGTGTGGAATTG
TGAGCGGATAACAATTTCACACAGGAAACAGCTATGACCATGATTACGCCAAGCGCGCAATTAACCCTCA
CTAAAGGGAACAAAAGCTGGAGCTGCAAGCTTAATGTAGTCTTATGCAATACTCTTGTAGTCTTGCAACA
TGGTAACGATGAGTTAGCAACATGCCTTACAAGGAGAGAAAAAGCACCGTGCATGCCGATTGGTGGAAGT
AAGGTGGTACGATCGTGCCTTATTAGGAAGGCAACAGACGGGTCTGACATGGATTGGACGAACCACTGAA
TTGCCGCATTGCAGAGATATTGTATTTAAGTGCCTAGCTCGATACATAAACGGGTCTCTCTGGTTAGACC
AGATCTGAGCCTGGGAGCTCTCTGGCTAACTAGGGAACCCACTGCTTAAGCCTCAATAAAGCTTGCCTTG
AGTGCTTCAAGTAGTGTGTGCCCGTCTGTTGTGTGACTCTGGTAACTAGAGATCCCTCAGACCCTTTTAG
TCAGTGTGGAAAATCTCTAGCAGTGGCGCCCGAACAGGGACTTGAAAGCGAAAGGGAAACCAGAGGAGCT
CTCTCGACGCAGGACTCGGCTTGCTGAAGCGCGCACGGCAAGAGGCGAGGGGCGGCGACTGGTGAGTACG
CCAAAAATTTTGACTAGCGGAGGCTAGAAGGAGAGAGATGGGTGCGAGAGCGTCAGTATTAAGCGGGGGA
GAATTAGATCGCGATGGGAAAAAATTCGGTTAAGGCCAGGGGGAAAGAAAAAATATAAATTAAAACATAT
AGTATGGGCAAGCAGGGAGCTAGAACGATTCGCAGTTAATCCTGGCCTGTTAGAAACATCAGAAGGCTGT
AGACAAATACTGGGACAGCTACAACCATCCCTTCAGACAGGATCAGAAGAACTTAGATCATTATATAATA
CAGTAGCAACCCTCTATTGTGTGCATCAAAGGATAGAGATAAAAGACACCAAGGAAGCTTTAGACAAGAT
AGAGGAAGAGCAAAACAAAAGTAAGACCACCGCACAGCAAGCGGCCGCTGATCTTCAGACCTGGAGGAGG
AGATATGAGGGACAATTGGAGAAGTGAATTATATAAATATAAAGTAGTAAAAATTGAACCATTAGGAGTA
GCACCCACCAAGGCAAAGAGAAGAGTGGTGCAGAGAGAAAAAAGAGCAGTGGGAATAGGAGCTTTGTTCC
TTGGGTTCTTGGGAGCAGCAGGAAGCACTATGGGCGCAGCGTCAATGACGCTGACGGTACAGGCCAGACA
ATTATTGTCTGGTATAGTGCAGCAGCAGAACAATTTGCTGAGGGCTATTGAGGCGCAACAGCATCTGTTG
CAACTCACAGTCTGGGGCATCAAGCAGCTCCAGGCAAGAATCCTGGCTGTGGAAAGATACCTAAAGGATC
AACAGCTCCTGGGGATTTGGGGTTGCTCTGGAAAACTCATTTGCACCACTGCTGTGCCTTGGAATGCTAG
TTGGAGTAATAAATCTCTGGAACAGATTTGGAATCACACGACCTGGATGGAGTGGGACAGAGAAATTAAC
AATTACACAAGCTTAATACACTCCTTAATTGAAGAATCGCAAAACCAGCAAGAAAAGAATGAACAAGAAT
TATTGGAATTAGATAAATGGGCAAGTTTGTGGAATTGGTTTAACATAACAAATTGGCTGTGGTATATAAA
ATTATTCATAATGATAGTAGGAGGCTTGGTAGGTTTAAGAATAGTTTTTGCTGTACTTTCTATAGTGAAT
AGAGTTAGGCAGGGATATTCACCATTATCGTTTCAGACCCACCTCCCAACCCCGAGGGGACCCATGCATT
GCATCTCAATTAGTCAGCAACCAGGTGTGGAAAGTCCCCAGGCTCCCCAGCAGGCAGAAGTATGCAAAGC
ATGCGTCTCAATTAGTCAGCAACCATAGTCCCGCCCCTAACTCCGCCCATCCCGCCCCTAACTCCGCCCA
GTTCCGCCCATTCTCCGCCCCATGGCTGACTAATTTTTTTTATTTATGCAGAGGCCGAGGCCGCCTCGGC
CTCTGAGCTATTCCAGAAGTAGTGAGGAGGCTTTTTTGGAGGCCTAGGCTTTTGCAAAAAGCTTTCTAGA
GGTACCACCGGAGCTTACCATGACCGAGTACAAGCCCACGGTGCGCCTCGCCACCCGCGACGACGTCCCC
AGGGCCGTACGCACCCTCGCCGCCGCGTTCGCCGACTACCCCGCCACGCGCCACACCGTCGATCCGGACC
GCCACATCGAGCGGGTCACCGAGCTGCAAGAACTCTTCCTCACGCGCGTCGGGCTCGACATCGGCAAGGT
GTGGGTCGCGGACGACGGCGCCGCCGTGGCGGTCTGGACCACGCCGGAGAGCGTCGAAGCGGGGGCGGTG
TTCGCCGAGATCGGCCCGCGCATGGCCGAGTTGAGCGGTTCCCGGCTGGCCGCGCAGCAACAGATGGAAG
GCCTCCTGGCGCCGCACCGGCCCAAGGAGCCCGCGTGGTTCCTGGCCACCGTCGGCGTCTCGCCCGACCA
CCAGGGCAAGGGTCTGGGCAGCGCCGTCGTGCTCCCCGGAGTGGAGGCGGCCGAGCGCGCCGGGGTGCCC
GCCTTCCTGGAGACCTCCGCGCCCCGCAACCTCCCCTTCTACGAGCGGCTCGGCTTCACCGTCACCGCCG
ACGTCGAGGTGCCCGAAGGACCGCGCACCTGGTGCATGACCCGCAAGCCCGGTGCCAGTTAACGAATTCT
AGATCTTGAGACAAATGGCAGTATTCATCCACAATTTTAAAAGAAAAGGGGGGATTGGGGGGTACAGTGC
AGGGGAAAGAATAGTAGACATAATAGCAACAGACATACAAACTAAAGAATTACAAAAACAAATTACAAAA
ATTCAAAATTTTCGGGTTTATTACAGGGACAGCAGAGATCCACTTTGGCGCCGGCTCGAGGCCTGCAGGT
GCAAAGATGGATAAAGTTTTAAACAGAGAGGAATCTTTGCAGCTAATGGACCTTCTAGGTCTTGAAAGGA
GTGGGAATT
Features (pLannotate 1.2.2; 31 found; start..end, strand, type, name):
      1..1179    +  promoter       EF-1α promoter: strong constitutive promoter for human elongation factor EF-1α
   1196..4297    +  CDS            TSHZ2: TSH2_HUMAN - Also known as C20orf17, TSH2, ZNF218. Experimental evidence at protein level: Swiss-Prot protein existence level 1. Probable transcriptional regulator involved in developmental processes. May act as a transcriptional repressor (Potential). From Homo sapiens (Human).
   4313..4366    +  promoter       U6 promoter (fragment): RNA polymerase III promoter for human U6 snRNA
   4408..4996    +  misc_feature   WPRE: woodchuck hepatitis virus posttranscriptional regulatory element
   5047..5066    +  misc_feature   cPPT/CTS (fragment): central polypurine tract and central termination sequence of HIV-1
   5068..5301    +  LTR            3' LTR (ΔU3): self-inactivating 3' long terminal repeat (LTR) from HIV-1
   5379..5500    +  polyA_signal   SV40 poly(A) signal: SV40 polyadenylation signal
   5540..5675    +  rep_origin     SV40 ori: SV40 origin of replication
   5696..5714    -  promoter       T7 promoter: promoter for bacteriophage T7 RNA polymerase
   5722..5877    +  CDS            lacZα (fragment): LacZα fragment of β-galactosidase; lacZ fragment
   5882..6310    +  rep_origin     f1 ori (sequence partly withheld): f1 bacteriophage origin of replication; arrow indicates direction of (+) strand synthesis
   6363..6467    +  promoter       AmpR promoter: bla
   6468..7328    +  CDS            AmpR: β-lactamase; bla; confers resistance to ampicillin, carbenicillin, and related antibiotics
   7499..8087    +  rep_origin     ori: high-copy-number ColE1/pMB1/pBR322/pUC origin of replication
   8270..8362    +  CDS            lacI (fragment): lac repressor; lacI; The lac repressor binds to the lac operator to inhibit transcription in E. coli. This inhibition can be relieved by adding lactose or isopropyl-β-D-thiogalactopyranoside (IPTG).
   8375..8396    +  protein_bind   CAP binding site: CAP binding activates transcription in the presence of cAMP. E. coli catabolite activator protein
   8411..8441    +  promoter       lac promoter: promoter for the E. coli lac operon
   8445..8467    +  protein_bind   lac operator (fragment): The lac repressor binds to the lac operator to inhibit transcription in E. coli. This inhibition can be relieved by adding lactose or isopropyl-β-D-thiogalactopyranoside (IPTG). lac repressor encoded by lacI
   8510..8528    +  promoter       T3 promoter: promoter for bacteriophage T3 RNA polymerase
   8556..8782    +  promoter       RSV promoter: Rous sarcoma virus enhancer/promoter
   8783..8963    +  LTR            5' LTR (truncated): truncated 5' long terminal repeat (LTR) from HIV-1
   9010..9135    +  misc_feature   HIV-1 Ψ: packaging signal of human immunodeficiency virus type 1
   9119..9482    +  CDS            HIV-1 gag (fragment): gag protein from human immunodeficiency virus 1; gag
   9628..9861    +  misc_feature   RRE: The Rev response element (RRE) of HIV-1 allows for Rev-dependent mRNA export from the nucleus to the cytoplasm.
  10238..10264   +  CDS            Rev (fragment): human immunodeficiency virus 1 (HIV-1) Rev protein; rev; enhances nuclear export of unspliced and incompletely spliced viral mRNAs
  10271..10294   +  promoter       SV40 promoter (fragment): SV40 early promoter
  10295..10366   +  promoter       SV40 promoter (fragment): SV40 enhancer and early promoter
  10390..10525   +  rep_origin     SV40 ori: SV40 origin of replication
  10571..11167   +  CDS            PuroR (fragment): puromycin N-acetyltransferase; pac from Streptomyces; confers resistance to puromycin
  11216..11333   +  misc_feature   cPPT/CTS: central polypurine tract and central termination sequence of HIV-1
  11398..11464   +  CDS            small t antigen (fragment): SV40 (simian virus 40) small t antigen
