[The description below was written by a language model from this plasmid's Addgene catalogue record and pLannotate feature annotations shown in this document.]
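Description:
TFORF0509 is a third-generation-style, self-inactivating lentiviral expression plasmid built on the pLX_TRC317 backbone and carrying the human transcription factor TSHZ2 (teashirt zinc finger homeobox 2), a probable transcriptional regulator or repressor involved in developmental processes. It belongs to a barcoded transcription factor ORF collection in which each clone carries a unique 24-bp barcode. The barcode lets the overexpressed factor be identified by sequencing in pooled screens, such as directed-differentiation screens. The barcode is not annotated in the feature table, so its exact position is not stated. In bacteria the plasmid is maintained by a high-copy ColE1/pUC origin and selected with ampicillin (AmpR). An f1 origin and remnants of a lac/lacZα cloning region are also present. The depositor notes that the plasmid may recombine, as is common with LTR-containing vectors.

The viral genome is transcribed from an RSV promoter fused to a truncated HIV-1 5' LTR, which makes packaging Tat-independent. This is followed by the Ψ packaging signal with a partial gag sequence and the RRE for Rev-dependent nuclear export. Within the transfer cassette, an SV40 early promoter drives puromycin N-acetyltransferase for selection of transduced mammalian cells. A cPPT/CTS element, which aids nuclear import of the viral genome, lies downstream of this marker. The strong constitutive EF-1α promoter then drives the synthesized TSHZ2 ORF, and no epitope tag or reporter is annotated. A WPRE downstream of the ORF enhances transcript stability and expression. The ΔU3 3' LTR inactivates viral promoter activity after integration, and an SV40 poly(A) signal lies beyond it. The short U6 promoter, Rev and small t antigen fragments in the annotation appear to be backbone remnants rather than functional elements.
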