Addgene plasmid #143036: TFORF0509
Purpose: Lentiviral vector for overexpressing transcription factor ORFs with unique 24-bp barcodes. Barcodes facilitate identification of transcription factors in pooled screens.
Depositing lab: Feng Zhang. Depositing organization: Broad Institute. Publication: A transcription factor atlas of directed differentiation. Joung J, Ma S, Tay T, Geiger-Schuller KR, Kirchgatterer PC, Verdine VK, Guo B, Arias-Garcia MA, Allen WE, Singh A, Kuksenko O, Abudayyeh OO, Gootenberg JS, Fu Z, Macrae RK, Buenrostro JD, Regev A, Zhang F. Cell. 2023 Jan 5;186(1):209-229.e26. doi: 10.1016/j.cell.2022.11.026. PubMed 36608654.
Backbone
  Vector backbone: pLX_TRC317
  Backbone manufacturer: Broad Institute Genetic Perturbation Platform
  Backbone size w/o insert (bp): 8264
  Vector type: Mammalian Expression, Lentiviral
  Selectable markers: Puromycin
Growth in bacteria
  Bacterial resistance: Ampicillin, 100 μg/mL
  Growth temperature: 37°C
  Growth strain: NEB Stable
  Copy number: High Copy
Gene/Insert
  Gene/Insert name: TSHZ2
  Species: H. sapiens (human)
  Insert size (bp): 3206
  Entrez Gene: TSHZ2 (a.k.a. C20orf17, OVC10-2, TSH2, ZABC2, ZNF218)
  Promoter: EF1a
  Cloning method: Unknown
  Sequencing primers: 5′ GGGTGGAGACTGAAGTTAGGCCAG; 3′ CACATAGCGTAAAAGGAGCAACATAG
Terms and licenses: Academic/Nonprofit Terms; Industry Terms: Not Available to Industry
Depositor comments: NM_173485,XM_017027640,ENST00000371497 . The transcription factor ORF portion of this plasmid was synthesized by Genewiz. Please test multiple small colonies in case of plasmid recombination. To make this collection available in a timely manner, a portion of this collection was not fully sequenced by Addgene. If an Addgene verified full plasmid sequence is not available, please contact us prior to placing an order to request the full sequence.
How to cite: TFORF0509 was a gift from Feng Zhang (Addgene plasmid # 143036 ; http://n2t.net/addgene:143036 ; RRID:Addgene_143036)
