>Addgene plasmid #143036 | TFORF0509 | depositor partial sequence | sequence record 281246 | Insert
ACCGCCACCATGCCGAGGAGAAAACAGCAGGCACCCAAGCGGGCGGCAGGCTACGCCCAGGAGGAACAGC
TGAAAGAAGAGGAGGAAATAAAAGAAGAGGAGGAGGAGGAGGACAGCGGTTCAGTAGCTCAACTGCAGGG
TGGCAATGACACAGGGACGGACGAGGAGCTAGAAACGGGCCCAGAGCAAAAAGGCTGCTTCAGCTACCAG
AACTCTCCAGGAAGTCATTTGTCCAATCAGGATGCCGAGAACGAGTCTCTGCTGAGTGACGCCAGTGATC
AGGTGTCGGACATCAAGAGTGTCTGCGGCAGAGATGCCTCAGACAAGAAAGCACACACTCACGTCAGGCT
TCCAAACGAAGCACACAATTGCATGGATAAAATGACCGCTGTCTACGCCAACATCCTGTCGGATTCCTAC
TGGTCAGGCCTGGGCCTTGGCTTCAAGCTGTCCAATAGTGAGAGGAGGAACTGTGACACCCGAAACGGCA
GCAACAAGAGTGATTTTGATTGGCACCAAGACGCTCTGTCCAAAAGCCTGCAGCAGAACTTGCCTTCTCG
GTCCGTCTCGAAACCCAGCCTGTTCAGCTCGGTGCAGTTGTACCGACAGAGCAGCAAGATGTGCGGGACT
GTGTTCACAGGGGCCAGCAGATTCCGATGCCGACAGTGCAGCGCGGCCTATGACACCCTAGTCGAGCTGA
CTGTGCACATGAATGAAACGGGCCACTATCAAGATGACAACCGCAAAAAGGACAAGCTCAGACCCACGAG
CTATTCAAAGCCCAGGAAAAGGGCTTTCCAGGATATGGACAAAGAGGATGCTCAAAAGGTTCTGAAATGT
ATGTTTTGTGGCGACTCCTTTGATTCCCTCCAAGATTTGAGCGTCCACATGATTAAAACAAAACATTACC
AAAAAGTGCCTTTGAAGGAGCCAGTCCCAACCATTTCCTCGAAAATGGTCACCCCGGCTAAGAAACGCGT
TTTTGATGTCAATCGGCCGTGTTCCCCCGATTCAACCACAGGATCTTTTGCAGATTCTTTTTCTTCTCAG
AAGAACGCCAACTTGCAGTTGTCCTCCAACAACCGCTATGGCTACCAAAATGGAGCCAGCTACACCTGGC
AGTTTGAGGCCTGCAAGTCCCAGATCTTAAAGTGCATGGAGTGTGGGAGCTCCCATGACACCTTGCAGCA
GCTCACCACCCACATGATGGTCACAGGTCACTTTCTCAAGGTCACCAGCTCTGCCTCCAAGAAAGGGAAG
CAGCTGGTATTAGACCCGTTAGCAGTGGAGAAAATGCAGTCGTTGTCTGAGGCCCCAAACAGTGATTCTC
TGGCTCCCAAGCCATCCAGTAACTCAGCATCAGATTGTACAGCCTCTACAACTGAGTTAAAGAAAGAGAG
TAAAAAAGAAAGGCCAGAGGAAACCAGCAAGGATGAGAAAGTCGTGAAAAGCGAGGACTATGAAGATCCT
CTACAAAAACCTTTAGACCCTACAATCAAATATCAATACCTAAGGGAGGAAGACTTGGAAGATGGCTCAA
AGGGTGGAGGGGACATTTTGAAATCTTTGGAAAATACTGTCACCACAGCCATCAACAAAGCCCAAAACGG
GGCCCCCAGCTGGAGTGCCTACCCCAGCATCCACGCAGCCTACCAGCTGTCTGAGGGCACCAAGCCGCCT
TTGCCTATGGGATCCCAGGTACTGCAGATCCGGCCTAATCTCACCAACAAGCTGAGGCCCATTGCACCAA
AGTGGAAAGTGATGCCACTGGTTTCTATGCCCACACACCTGGCCCCTTACACTCAAGTCAAGAAAGAGTC
AGAAGACAAAGATGAAGCGGTGAAGGAGTGTGGGAAAGAAAGTCCCCACGAAGAGGCCTCATCTTTCAGC
CACAGTGAGGGCGATTCTTTCCGCAAAAGTGAAACACCTCCAGAAGCCAAAAAGACCGAGCTGGGTCCCC
TGAAGGAGGAGGAGAAGCTGATGAAAGAGGGCAGCGAGAAGGAGAAACCCCAGCCCCTGGAGCCCACATC
TGCTCTGAGCAATGGGTGCGCCCTCGCCAACCACGCCCCGGCCCTGCCATGCATCAACCCACTCAGCGCC
CTGCAGTCCGTCCTGAACAATCACTTGGGCAAAGCCACGGAGCCCTTGCGCTCACCTTCCTGCTCCAGCC
CAAGTTCAAGCACAATTTCCATGTTCCACAAGTCGAATCTCAATGTCATGGACAAGCCGGTCTTGAGTCC
TGCCTCCACAAGGTCAGCCAGCGTGTCCAGGCGCTACCTGTTTGAGAACAGCGATCAGCCCATTGACCTG
ACCAAGTCCAAAAGCAAGAAAGCCGAGTCCTCGCAAGCACAATCTTGTATGTCCCCACCTCAGAAGCACG
CTCTGTCTGACATCGCCGACATGGTCAAAGTCCTCCCCAAAGCCACCACCCCAAAGCCAGCCTCCTCCTC
CAGGGTCCCCCCCATGAAGCTGGAAATGGATGTCAGGCGCTTTGAGGATGTCTCCAGTGAAGTCTCAACT
TTGCATAAAAGAAAAGGCCGGCAGTCCAACTGGAATCCTCAGCATCTTCTGATTCTACAAGCCCAGTTTG
CCTCGAGCCTCTTCCAGACATCAGAGGGCAAATACCTGCTGTCTGATCTGGGCCCACAAGAGCGTATGCA
AATCTCTAAGTTTACGGGACTCTCAATGACCACTATCAGTCACTGGCTGGCCAACGTCAAGTACCAGCTT
AGGAAAACGGGCGGGACAAAATTTCTGAAAAACATGGACAAAGGCCACCCCATCTTTTATTGCAGTGACT
GTGCCTCCCAGTTCAGAACCCCTTCTACCTACATCAGTCACTTAGAATCTCACCTGGGTTTCCAAATGAA
GGACATGACCCGCTTGTCAGTGGACCAGCAAAGCAAGGTGGAGCAAGAGATCTCCCGGGTATCGTCGGCT
CAGAGGTCTCCAGAAACAATAGCTGCCGAAGAGGACACAGACTCTAAATTCAAGTGTAAGTTGTGCTGTC
GGACATTTGTGAGCAAACATGCGGTAAAACTCCACCTAAGCAAAACGCACAGCAAGTCACCCGAACACCA
TTCACAGTTTGTAACAGACGTGGATGAAGAATAGTAATGAACTAGTCCGTAACTTGAAAGTATTTCGATT
TCTTGGCTTTATATATCTTGTGGAAAGGACGAATATCACACAGATCCACAAACTGT
