>Addgene plasmid #143036 | TFORF0509 | depositor partial sequence | sequence record 281247 | Barcode
ATATCACACAGATCCACAAACTGT
